Addgene plasmid #48855: pGGE005
Purpose: Provides the At1g76110 terminator as GreenGate module.
Depositing lab: Jan Lohmann. Depositing organization: Universitaet Heidelberg. Publication: GreenGate - A Novel, Versatile, and Efficient Cloning System for Plant Transgenesis. Lampropoulos A, Sutikovic Z, Wenzl C, Maegele I, Lohmann JU, Forner J. PLoS One. 2013 Dec 20;8(12):e83043. doi: 10.1371/journal.pone.0083043. PubMed 24376629.
Backbone
  Vector backbone: pUC19
  Backbone size w/o insert (bp): 2686
  Vector type: Golden Gate compatible cloning vector
Growth in bacteria
  Bacterial resistance: Ampicillin, 100 μg/mL
  Growth temperature: 37°C
  Growth strain: XL1 Blue
  Copy number: High Copy
Gene/Insert
  Gene/Insert name: At1g76110 terminator
  Species: A. thaliana (mustard weed)
  Insert size (bp): 543
  Cloning method: Unknown
Terms and licenses: Academic/Nonprofit Terms; Industry Terms: Not Available to Industry
Depositor comments: This plasmid is designed for Golden Gate cloning using the BsaI enzyme. Plasmid Features (listed as bp in full plasmid sequence): BsaI site #1 = 2241-2251bp At1g76110 terminator = 2252-2794bp BsaI site #2 = 2795-2805bp
How to cite: pGGE005 was a gift from Jan Lohmann (Addgene plasmid # 48855 ; http://n2t.net/addgene:48855 ; RRID:Addgene_48855)
