[The description below was written by a language model from this plasmid's Addgene catalogue record and pLannotate feature annotations shown in this document.]
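Description:
pGGE005 is a GreenGate entry module: a small, high-copy E. coli plasmid built on a pUC19 backbone that supplies the terminator of the Arabidopsis thaliana gene At1g76110 as a standardised part for Golden Gate assembly of plant transformation constructs. The full sequence is 3,229 nt. Propagation in bacteria relies on the ColE1/pMB1-type pUC origin, and selection is by ampicillin through the bla β-lactamase gene driven by its own promoter.

The payload is the 543 bp At1g76110 terminator, which according to the depositor's notes is bracketed directly on each side by a BsaI recognition site. Because BsaI is a type IIS enzyme that cuts outside its recognition sequence, digestion releases the terminator with defined overhangs. It can then be ligated in a fixed order with other GreenGate modules in a single reaction. The record does not give the overhang sequences or say which partner modules or destination vector are used. The automated feature annotation does not label the terminator or the BsaI sites themselves, but the unannotated gap in the feature table matches the depositor's coordinates. Flanking this region are SP6 and T7 phage promoters pointing inward. Remnants of the pUC19 lac region also surround it: a CAP binding site, the lac promoter and operator, and fragments of lacI and lacZα. Short fragments of bom and rop are also detected. These are backbone leftovers and have no stated role in the module's function.

The plasmid is not expressed in plants itself. It serves as a parts donor, providing a transcription termination sequence for the 3′ end of a plant expression unit.
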