Features (pLannotate 1.2.2; 12 found; start..end, strand, type, name):
     96..200     +  promoter       AmpR promoter: bla
    201..1061    +  CDS            AmpR: β-lactamase; bla; confers resistance to ampicillin, carbenicillin, and related antibiotics
   1232..1820    +  rep_origin     ori: high-copy-number ColE1/pMB1/pBR322/pUC origin of replication
   2003..2095    +  CDS            lacI (fragment): lac repressor; lacI; The lac repressor binds to the lac operator to inhibit transcription in E. coli. This inhibition can be relieved by adding lactose or isopropyl-β-D-thiogalactopyranoside (IPTG).
   2108..2129    +  protein_bind   CAP binding site: CAP binding activates transcription in the presence of cAMP. E. coli catabolite activator protein
   2144..2174    +  promoter       lac promoter: promoter for the E. coli lac operon
   2182..2198    +  protein_bind   lac operator: The lac repressor binds to the lac operator to inhibit transcription in E. coli. This inhibition can be relieved by adding lactose or isopropyl-β-D-thiogalactopyranoside (IPTG). lac repressor encoded by lacI
   2212..2230    +  promoter       SP6 promoter: promoter for bacteriophage SP6 RNA polymerase
   2816..2834    -  promoter       T7 promoter: promoter for bacteriophage T7 RNA polymerase
   2836..2988    +  CDS            lacZα (fragment): LacZα fragment of β-galactosidase; lacZ fragment
   2994..3093    -  misc_feature   bom (fragment): basis of mobility region from pBR322
   3195..1       -  CDS            rop (fragment) (across the origin): Rop protein, which maintains plasmids at low copy number; rop
>Addgene plasmid #48855 | pGGE005 | depositor full sequence | sequence record 71278 | Full Sequence
GACGAAAGGGCCTCGTGATACGCCTATTTTTATAGGTTAATGTCATGATAATAATGGTTTCTTAGACGTC
AGGTGGCACTTTTCGGGGAAATGTGCGCGGAACCCCTATTTGTTTATTTTTCTAAATACATTCAAATATG
TATCCGCTCATGAGACAATAACCCTGATAAATGCTTCAATAATATTGAAAAAGGAAGAGTATGAGTATTC
AACATTTCCGTGTCGCCCTTATTCCCTTTTTTGCGGCATTTTGCCTTCCTGTTTTTGCTCACCCAGAAAC
GCTGGTGAAAGTAAAAGATGCTGAAGATCAGTTGGGTGCACGAGTGGGTTACATCGAACTGGATCTCAAC
AGCGGTAAGATCCTTGAGAGTTTTCGCCCCGAAGAACGTTTTCCAATGATGAGCACTTTTAAAGTTCTGC
TATGTGGCGCGGTATTATCCCGTATTGACGCCGGGCAAGAGCAACTCGGTCGCCGCATACACTATTCTCA
GAATGACTTGGTTGAGTACTCACCAGTCACAGAAAAGCATCTTACGGATGGCATGACAGTAAGAGAATTA
TGCAGTGCTGCCATAACCATGAGTGATAACACTGCGGCCAACTTACTTCTGACAACGATCGGAGGACCGA
AGGAGCTAACCGCTTTTTTGCACAACATGGGGGATCATGTAACTCGCCTTGATCGTTGGGAACCGGAGCT
GAATGAAGCCATACCAAACGACGAGCGTGACACCACGATGCCTGTAGCAATGGCAACAACGTTGCGCAAA
CTATTAACTGGCGAACTACTTACTCTAGCTTCCCGGCAACAATTAATAGACTGGATGGAGGCGGATAAAG
TTGCAGGACCACTTCTGCGCTCGGCCCTTCCGGCTGGCTGGTTTATTGCTGATAAATCTGGAGCCGGTGA
GCGTGGCTCTCGAGGTATCATTGCAGCACTGGGGCCAGATGGTAAGCCCTCCCGTATCGTAGTTATCTAC
ACGACGGGGAGTCAGGCAACTATGGATGAACGAAATAGACAGATCGCTGAGATAGGTGCCTCACTGATTA
AGCATTGGTAACTGTCAGACCAAGTTTACTCATATATACTTTAGATTGATTTAAAACTTCATTTTTAATT
TAAAAGGATCTAGGTGAAGATCCTTTTTGATAATCTCATGACCAAAATCCCTTAACGTGAGTTTTCGTTC
CACTGAGCGTCAGACCCCGTAGAAAAGATCAAAGGATCTTCTTGAGATCCTTTTTTTCTGCGCGTAATCT
GCTGCTTGCAAACAAAAAAACCACCGCTACCAGCGGTGGTTTGTTTGCCGGATCAAGAGCTACCAACTCT
TTTTCCGAAGGTAACTGGCTTCAGCAGAGCGCAGATACCAAATACTGTTCTTCTAGTGTAGCCGTAGTTA
GGCCACCACTTCAAGAACTCTGTAGCACCGCCTACATACCTCGCTCTGCTAATCCTGTTACCAGTGGCTG
CTGCCAGTGGCGATAAGTCGTGTCTTACCGGGTTGGACTCAAGACGATAGTTACCGGATAAGGCGCAGCG
GTCGGGCTGAACGGGGGGTTCGTGCACACAGCCCAGCTTGGAGCGAACGACCTACACCGAACTGAGATAC
CTACAGCGTGAGCTATGAGAAAGCGCCACGCTTCCCGAAGGGAGAAAGGCGGACAGGTATCCGGTAAGCG
GCAGGGTCGGAACAGGAGAGCGCACGAGGGAGCTTCCAGGGGGAAACGCCTGGTATCTTTATAGTCCTGT
CGGGTTTCGCCACCTCTGACTTGAGCGTCGATTTTTGTGATGCTCGTCAGGGGGGCGGAGCCTATGGAAA
AACGCCAGCAACGCGGCCTTTTTACGGTTCCTGGCCTTTTGCTGGCCTTTTGCTCACATGTTCTTTCCTG
CGTTATCCCCTGATTCTGTGGATAACCGTATTACCGCCTTTGAGTGAGCTGATACCGCTCGCCGCAGCCG
AACGACCGAGCGCAGCGAGTCAGTGAGCGAGGAAGCGGAAGAGCGCCCAATACGCAAACCGCCTCTCCCC
GCGCGTTGGCCGATTCATTAATGCAGCTGGCACGACAGGTTTCCCGACTGGAAAGCGGGCAGTGAGCGCA
ACGCAATTAATGTGAGTTAGCTCACTCATTAGGCACCCCAGGCTTTACACTTTATGCTTCCGGCTCGTAT
GTTGTGTGGAATTGTGAGCGGATAACAATTTCACACGAGCTATTTAGGTGACACTATAGAAGTGAAGCTT
GGTCTCACTGCGTGATTTAGTTAAAACGGCAAGTCGTTTTGTTGTAGGTCGTTTCTCTCTTTTAAGATTG
GACGCCTCGCCGTTTCTTTTATTTTCTAGCTTATTGTAGTTGTCCATGCTTGCTTAACTAGGCTCAGTGA
GAGGCTAGACTTGCCAAACTTGAAGAGTCTTTATTTATTTAAGAATTTTAGATGTTCTAATGTATTAATC
CTTTTTCGTAAACCTTTCCTGTTAAACAAGAGGTTTATGTTGCATGTTAAAAAAGAGGTTTAGGTTATAT
TAGCAATTTAGCATTCGATTCGTTGGTTAGTAACTAAGTAATATAAATACCACAAGAACAAGAAATACTA
ATGAAAACTTGGAATGTTCAAAGTCTCCTTATCTACTTATGCAACGTTAGACAAAGCTATCAAACAATGC
CACGTCACCTCACAAAACATCTAGGGTAACCAATCACATGCAGATAACTCTCTCGCTTTATTTTCTCTTC
AAATCTTATCAAAAATCCCATAATGTTTTCATTTCTTTACAAGTGATCAACAAAACACCCCAAAACTATG
AGACCGAATTCTCGCCCTATAGTGAGTCGTATTACCTGGCCGTCGTTTTACAACGTCGTGACTGGGAAAA
CCCTGGCGTTACCCAACTTAATCGCCTTGCAGCACATCCCCCTTTCGCCAGCTGGCGTAATAGCGAAGAG
GCCCGCACCGATCGCCCTTCCCAACAGTTGCGCAGCCTGAATGGCGAATGGCGCCTGATGCGGTATTTTC
TCCTTACGCATCTGTGCGGTATTTCACACCGCATATGGTGCACTCTCAGTACAATCTGCTCTGATGCCGC
ATAGTTAAGCCAGCCCCGACACCCGCCAACACCCGCTGACGCGCCCTGACGGGCTTGTCTGCTCCCGGCA
TCCGCTTACAGACAAGCTGTGACCGTCTCCGGGAGCTGCATGTGTCAGAGGTTTTCACCGTCATCACCGA
AACGCGCGA
