>Addgene plasmid #48855 | pGGE005 | depositor partial sequence | sequence record 71279 | At1g76110 terminator
GTGATTTAGTTAAAACGGCAAGTCGTTTTGTTGTAGGTCGTTTCTCTCTTTTAAGATTGGACGCCTCGCC
GTTTCTTTTATTTTCTAGCTTATTGTAGTTGTCCATGCTTGCTTAACTAGGCTCAGTGAGAGGCTAGACT
TGCCAAACTTGAAGAGTCTTTATTTATTTAAGAATTTTAGATGTTCTAATGTATTAATCCTTTTTCGTAA
ACCTTTCCTGTTAAACAAGAGGTTTATGTTGCATGTTAAAAAAGAGGTTTAGGTTATATTAGCAATTTAG
CATTCGATTCGTTGGTTAGTAACTAAGTAATATAAATACCACAAGAACAAGAAATACTAATGAAAACTTG
GAATGTTCAAAGTCTCCTTATCTACTTATGCAACGTTAGACAAAGCTATCAAACAATGCCACGTCACCTC
ACAAAACATCTAGGGTAACCAATCACATGCAGATAACTCTCTCGCTTTATTTTCTCTTCAAATCTTATCA
AAAATCCCATAATGTTTTCATTTCTTTACAAGTGATCAACAAAACACCCCAAA
