>Addgene plasmid #48855 | pGGE005 | addgene partial sequence | sequence record 72463 | Lac-promoter 5'-CACTTTATGCTTCCGGCTCG-3'
CACGAGCTATTTAGGTGACACTATAGAAGTGAAGCTTGGTCTCACTGCGTGATTTAGTTAAAACGGCAAG
TCGTTTTGTTGTAGGTCGTTTCTCTCTTTTAAGATTGGACGCCTCGCCGTTTCTTTTATTTTCTAGCTTA
TTGTAGTTGTCCATGCTTGCTTAACTAGGCTCAGTGAGAGGCTAGACTTGCCAAACTTGAAGAGTCTTTA
TTTATTTAAGAATTTTAGATGTTCTAATGTATTAATCCTTTTTCGTAAACCTTTCCTGTTAAACAAGAGG
TTTATGTTGCATGTTAAAAAAGAGGTTTAGGTTATATTAGCAATTTAGCATTCGATTCGTTGGTTAGTAA
CTAAGTAATATAAATACCACAAGAACAAGAAATACTAATGAAAACTTGGAATGTTCAAAGTCTCCTTATC
TACTTATGCAACGTTAGACAAAGCTATCAAACAATGCCACGTCACCTCACAAAACATCTAGGGTAACCAA
TCACATGCAGATAACTCTCTCGCTTTATTTTCTCTTCAAATCTTATCAAAAATCCCATAATGTTTTCATT
TCTTTACAAGTGATCAACAAAACACCCCAAAACTATGAGACCGAATTCTCGCCCTATAGTGAGTCGTATT
ACCTGGCCGTCGTTTTACAACGTCGTGACTGGGAAAACCCTGGCGTTACCCAACTTAATCGCCTTGCAGC
ACATCCCCCTTTCGCCAGCTGGCGTAATAGCGAAGAGGCCCGCACCGATCGCCCTTCCCAACAGTTGCGC
AGCCTGAATGGCGAATGGCGCCTGATGCGGTATTTTCTCCTTACGCATCTGTGCGGTATTTCACACCGCA
TATGGTGCACTCTCAGTACAATCTGCTCTGATGCCGCA
